Addgene plasmid #244577: CL20_mEGFP_FOidr_025
Purpose: Express mEGFP-tagged intrinsically disordered protein (IDR), FOidr_025, derived from human fusion protein C11orf95_RELA
Depositing lab: Richard Kriwacki. Depositing organization: St. Jude Children's Research Hospital. Publication: Proteome-wide computational analyses reveal links between protein condensate formation and RNA biology. Maiti S, Tripathi S, Baggett DW, Phillips AH, Park CG, Wang J, Wahiduzzaman, Freyaldenhoven WT, Kinger S, Pioso BJ, Bollinger JC, Somjee R, Lang B, Babu MM, Kriwacki RW. Sci Adv. 2025 Dec 5;11(49):eady1420. doi: 10.1126/sciadv.ady1420. Epub 2025 Dec 3. PubMed 41337585.
Backbone
  Vector backbone: CL20
  Vector type: Mammalian Expression
Growth in bacteria
  Bacterial resistance: Ampicillin, 100 μg/mL
  Growth temperature: 37°C
  Growth strain: NEB Stable
  Copy number: High Copy
Gene/Insert
  Gene/Insert name: FOidr_025
  Species: H. sapiens (human)
  Mutation: Unmutated
  Tag / fusion protein: monomeric EGFP (N terminal on insert)
  Cloning method: Restriction Enzyme; 5′ cloning site Unknown (unknown if destroyed)
Terms and licenses: Academic/Nonprofit Terms; Industry Terms: Not Available to Industry
Depositor comments: C11orf95_RELA_1_104
How to cite: CL20_mEGFP_FOidr_025 was a gift from Richard Kriwacki (Addgene plasmid # 244577 ; http://n2t.net/addgene:244577 ; RRID:Addgene_244577)
