[The description below was written by a language model from this plasmid's Addgene catalogue record and pLannotate feature annotations shown in this document.]
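Description:
CL20_mEGFP_FOidr_025 is a mammalian expression plasmid built on the CL20 backbone, which the feature table shows to be an HIV-1-derived, self-inactivating lentiviral transfer vector. It is propagated in E. coli through a high-copy ColE1/pUC-type origin and selected with ampicillin via the β-lactamase gene. The recombination-reducing growth strain listed is consistent with the presence of repeated LTR sequences. The viral portion has a CMV enhancer placed upstream of a truncated 5' LTR, which allows Tat-independent transcription of the vector genome. This is followed by the Ψ packaging signal with a partial gag region, the cPPT/CTS element, the Rev response element and a ΔU3 3' LTR fragment, with a rabbit β-globin polyadenylation signal just downstream. Short annotated fragments of vif, rev and nef are residual viral sequence rather than functional genes. An SV40 origin and poly(A) signal and remnants of the lac region also sit in the plasmid backbone.

The payload lies between the RRE and the 3' LTR. An internal CMV enhancer/promoter drives monomeric EGFP fused at the N terminus of FOidr_025, an unmutated human intrinsically disordered region. The depositor's comment identifies it as residues 1–104 of the C11orf95–RELA fusion oncoprotein. This agrees with the annotation of the insert as a fragment of ZFTA (C11orf95), so the segment comes from the ZFTA portion of the fusion. No WPRE or mammalian selection marker is annotated.

The construct is intended for expressing the fluorescently tagged IDR in mammalian cells. The associated study concerns protein condensate formation, so the mEGFP tag presumably serves to image the IDR's localisation and condensate behaviour. The vector architecture would permit either direct transfection or lentiviral packaging, but the record does not state which delivery route was used.
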