Features (pLannotate 1.2.2; 29 found; start..end, strand, type, name):
    199..254     -  polyA_signal   β-globin poly(A) signal: rabbit β-globin polyadenylation signal (Gil and Proudfoot, 1987)
    340..475     -  LTR            3' LTR (ΔU3) (fragment): self-inactivating 3' long terminal repeat (LTR) from HIV-1
    477..545     -  CDS            nef (fragment): NEF_HV1Z2 - Experimental evidence at protein level: Swiss-Prot protein existence level 1. Extracellular Nef protein targets CD4(+) T-lymphocytes for apoptosis by interacting with CXCR4 surface receptors. From Human immunodeficiency virus type 1 group M subtype D (isolate Z2/CDC-Z34) (HIV-1).
    571..882     -  CDS            ZFTA (fragment): ZFTA_HUMAN - Also known as C11orf95. Experimental evidence at protein level: Swiss-Prot protein existence level 1. From Homo sapiens (Human).
    925..1641    -  CDS            mEGFP: mEGFP is a basic (constitutively fluorescent) green fluorescent protein published in 2002, derived from Aequorea victoria. It has moderate acid sensitivity.
   1655..1692    -  misc_feature   MCS (fragment): multiple cloning site
   1691..1707    -  promoter       tight TRE promoter (fragment): Tet-responsive promoter PTight, consisting of seven tet operator sequences followed by the minimal CMV promoter
   1723..1926    -  promoter       CMV promoter: human cytomegalovirus (CMV) immediate early promoter
   1927..2230    -  enhancer       CMV enhancer: human cytomegalovirus immediate early enhancer
   2298..2314    -  misc_feature   MCS (fragment): multiple cloning site
   2314..2339    -  CDS            Rev (fragment): human immunodeficiency virus 1 (HIV-1) Rev protein; rev; enhances nuclear export of unspliced and incompletely spliced viral mRNAs
   2716..2949    -  misc_feature   RRE: The Rev response element (RRE) of HIV-1 allows for Rev-dependent mRNA export from the nucleus to the cytoplasm.
   3083..3166    -  CDS            vif (fragment): VIF_HV1BR - Experimental evidence at protein level: Swiss-Prot protein existence level 1. Counteracts the innate antiviral activity of host APOBEC3F and APOBEC3G. Forms a complex with host APOBEC3F and APOBEC3G thus preventing the entry of these lethally hypermutating enzymes into progeny virions. Recruits an active E3 ubiquitin ligase complex composed of elongin BC, CUL5, and RBX2 to induce polyubiquitination of APOBEC3G and APOBEC3F. In turn, they are directed to the 26S proteasome for degradation. Vif interaction with APOBEC3G also blocks its cytidine deaminase activity in a proteasome-inde
   3309..3426    -  misc_feature   cPPT/CTS: central polypurine tract and central termination sequence of HIV-1
   3575..3934    -  CDS            HIV-1 gag (fragment): gag protein from human immunodeficiency virus 1; gag
   3918..4043    -  misc_feature   HIV-1 Ψ: packaging signal of human immunodeficiency virus type 1
   4090..4347    -  LTR            5' LTR (truncated): truncated 5' long terminal repeat (LTR) from HIV-1
   4349..4728    -  enhancer       CMV enhancer: human cytomegalovirus immediate early enhancer
   4759..4863    +  promoter       AmpR promoter: bla
   4864..5724    +  CDS            AmpR: β-lactamase; bla; confers resistance to ampicillin, carbenicillin, and related antibiotics
   5895..6483    +  rep_origin     ori: high-copy-number ColE1/pMB1/pBR322/pUC origin of replication
   6666..6720    +  CDS            lacI (fragment): lac repressor; lacI; The lac repressor binds to the lac operator to inhibit transcription in E. coli. This inhibition can be relieved by adding lactose or isopropyl-β-D-thiogalactopyranoside (IPTG).
   6722..6856    -  polyA_signal   SV40 poly(A) signal: SV40 polyadenylation signal
   6876..7011    -  rep_origin     SV40 ori: SV40 origin of replication
   7035..7057    -  promoter       SV40 promoter (fragment): SV40 enhancer and early promoter
   7064..7103    +  CDS            lacI (fragment): lac repressor; lacI; The lac repressor binds to the lac operator to inhibit transcription in E. coli. This inhibition can be relieved by adding lactose or isopropyl-β-D-thiogalactopyranoside (IPTG).
   7116..7137    +  protein_bind   CAP binding site: CAP binding activates transcription in the presence of cAMP. E. coli catabolite activator protein
   7152..7182    +  promoter       lac promoter: promoter for the E. coli lac operon
   7190..7206    +  protein_bind   lac operator: The lac repressor binds to the lac operator to inhibit transcription in E. coli. This inhibition can be relieved by adding lactose or isopropyl-β-D-thiogalactopyranoside (IPTG). lac repressor encoded by lacI
>Addgene plasmid #244577 | CL20_mEGFP_FOidr_025 | addgene full sequence | sequence record 487939 | Addgene NGS Result
AAAAAAAATCTAACCTCAAGTCAAGGCTTTTCTATGGAATAAGGAATGGACAGCAGGGGGCTGTTTCATA
TACTGATGACCTCTTTATAGCCAACCTTTGTTCATGGCAGCCAGCATATGGGCATATGTTGCCAAACTCT
AAACCAAATACTCATTCTGATGTTTTAAATGATTTGCCCTCCCATATGTCCTTCCGAGTGAGAGACACAA
AAAATTCCAACACACTATTGCAATGAAAATAAATTTCCTTTATTAGCCAGAAGTCAGATGCTCAAGGGGC
TTCATGATGTCCCCATAATTTTTGGCAGAGGGAAAAAGATCTGCTAGCTCGAGCAGCTGAAGCTTTATTG
AGGCTTAAGCAGTGGGTTCCCTAGTTAGCCAGAGAGCTCCCAGGCTCAGATCTGGTCTAACCAGAGAGAC
CCAGTACAGGCAAAAAGCAGATCTTGTCTTCTTTGGGAGTGAATTAGCCCTTCCAGTCCCCCCTTTTCTT
TTAAAAAGTGGCTAAGATCTACAGCTGCCTTGTAAGTCATTGGTCTTAAAGGTACCGTAATCTTATCTAG
AACCGGTTCAGTAGCGACGGTGGTCACGGCCCGGGATACGAGACTTACCCGGGCGGCTTGCGCGTGCCTC
ACAGTGATCCGAATACTTACGGCCCGAGCTCGCCGGACCACGCGCACGGCTAGACGGCAGTGGCGCGCTG
CCCCATGAGCCGAGAGCGCCACCCTCCAGCTGGAGATCCTGGCCCCCCTCGTCCTCCTCCGGTTCTGCAG
AGCCGCTAGAACCCGCCGGTGGAAGTCTACGGCCGCGGGCCGATGCAACCGCCGGTCCCGGGCCACCTCG
GCCTCCGCTCGATCTTGACCTGTGATCTCCCCCGGGTTCCATCCGGGAAGCGGCCGCACTTCCCCCGGAG
CCTCCGCTTCCGCCCTTGTACAGCTCGTCCATGCCGAGAGTGATCCCGGCGGCGGTCACGAACTCCAGCA
GGACCATGTGATCGCGCTTCTCGTTGGGGTCTTTGCTCAGCTTGGACTGGGTGCTCAGGTAGTGGTTGTC
GGGCAGCAGCACGGGGCCGTCGCCGATGGGGGTGTTCTGCTGGTAGTGGTCGGCGAGCTGCACGCTGCCG
TCCTCGATGTTGTGGCGGATCTTGAAGTTCACCTTGATGCCGTTCTTCTGCTTGTCGGCCATGATATAGA
CGTTGTGGCTGTTGTAGTTGTACTCCAGCTTGTGCCCCAGGATGTTGCCGTCCTCCTTGAAGTCGATGCC
CTTCAGCTCGATGCGGTTCACCAGGGTGTCGCCCTCGAACTTCACCTCGGCGCGGGTCTTGTAGTTGCCG
TCGTCCTTGAAGAAGATGGTGCGCTCCTGGACGTAGCCTTCGGGCATGGCGGACTTGAAGAAGTCGTGCT
GCTTCATGTGGTCGGGGTAGCGGCTGAAGCACTGCACGCCGTAGGTCAGGGTGGTCACGAGGGTGGGCCA
GGGCACGGGCAGCTTGCCGGTGGTGCAGATGAACTTCAGGGTCAGCTTGCCGTAGGTGGCATCGCCCTCG
CCCTCGCCGGACACGCTGAACTTGTGGCCGTTTACGTCGCCGTCCAGCTCGACCAGGATGGGCACCACCC
CGGTGAACAGCTCCTCGCCCTTGCTCACCATGGTGGCGACCGGTGGATCCCGGGCCCGCGGTACCGTCGA
CTGCAGAATTCGGTTCACTAAACGAGCCCGGTTCACTAAACGAGCTCTGCTTATATAGACCTCCCACCGT
ACACGCCTACCGCCCATTTGCGTCAATGGGGCGGAGTTGTTACGACATTTTGGAAAGTCCCGTTGATTTT
GGTGCCAAAACAAACTCCCATTGACGTCAATGGGGTGGAGACTTGGAAATCCCCGTGAGTCAAACCGCTA
TCCACGCCCATTGATGTACTGCCAAAACCGCATCACCATGGTAATAGCGATGACTAATACGTAGATGTAC
TGCCAAGTAGGAAAGTCCCATAAGGTCATGTACTGGGCATAATGCCAGGCGGGCCATTTACCGTCATTGA
CGTCAATAGGGGGCGTACTTGGCATATGATACACTTGATGTACTGCCAAGTGGGCAGTTTACCGTAAATA
CTCCACCCATTGACGTCAATGGAAAGTCCCTATTGGCGTTACTATGGGAACATACGTCATTATTGACGTC
AATGGGCGGGGGTCGTTGGGCGGTCAGCCAGGCGGGCCATTTACCGTAAGTTATGTAACGCGGAACTCCA
TATATGGGCTATGAACTAATGACCCCGTAATTGATTACTATTAATAACTAGCACGCGTTCGAAGCTTGAG
CTCGGTCCCCTCGGGGTTGGGAGGTGGGTCTGAAACGATAATGGTGAATATCCCTGCCTAACTCTATTCA
CTATAGAAAGTACAGCAAAAACTATTCTTAAACCTACCAAGCCTCCTACTATCATTATGAATAATTTTAT
ATACCACAGCCAATTTGTTATGTTAAACCAATTCCACAAACTTGCCCATTTATCTAATTCCAATAATTCT
TGTTCATTCTTTTCTTGCTGGTTTTGCGATTCTTCAATTAAGGAGTGTATTAAGCTTGTGTAATTGTTAA
TTTCTCTGTCCCACTCCATCCAGGTCGTGTGATTCCAAATCTGTTCCAGAGATTTATTACTCCAACTAGC
ATTCCAAGGCACAGCAGTGGTGCAAATGAGTTTTCCAGAGCAACCCCAAATCCCCAGGAGCTGTTGATCC
TTTAGGTATCTTTCCACAGCCAGGATTCTTGCCTGGAGCTGCTTGATGCCCCAGACTGTGAGTTGCAACA
GATGCTGTTGCGCCTCAATAGCCCTCAGCAAATTGTTCTGCTGCTGCACTATACCAGACAATAATTGTCT
GGCCTGTACCGTCAGCGTCATTGACGCTGCGCCCATAGTGCTTCCTGCTGCTCCCAAGAACCCAAGGAAC
AAAGCTCCTATTCCCACTGCTCTTTTTTCTCTCTGCACCACTCTTCTCTTTGCCTTGGTGGGTGCTACTC
CTAATGGTTCAATTTTTACTACTTTATATTTATATAATTCACTTCTCCAATTGTCCCTCATATCTCCTCC
TTATGGTGTTTTACTAAACTTTTCCATGTTCTAATCCTCATCCTGTCTACTTGCCACACAATCATCACCT
GCCATCTGTTTTCCATAATCCCTAATGATCTTTGCTTTTCTTCTTGGCACTACTTTTATGTCACTATTAT
CTTGTATTACTACTGCCCCTTCACCTTTCCAGAGGAGCTTTGCTGGTCCTTTCCAAAGTGGATTTCTGCT
GTCCCTGTAATAAACCCGAAAATTTTGAATTTTTGTAATTTGTTTTTGTAATTCTTTAGTTTGTATGTCT
GTTGCTATTATGTCTACTATTCTTTCCCCTGCACTGTACCCCCCAATCCCCCCTTTTCTTTTAAAATTGT
GGATGAATACTGCCATTTGTACTGCTGTCTTAAGATGTTCAGCCTGATCTCTTACCTGTCCTATAATTTT
CTTTAATTCTTTATTCATAGATTCTACTACTCCTTGACTTTGGGGATTGTAGGGAATTTCCAGGTCTGAA
GATCCTGCTGCTTGCTGTGCTTTTTTCTTACTTTTGTTTTGCTCTTCCTCTATCTTGTCTAAAGCTTCCT
TGGTGTCTTTTATCTCTATCCTTTGATGCACACAATAGAGGGTTGCTACTGTATTATATAATGATCTAAG
TTCTTCTGATCCTGTCTGAAGGGATGGTTGTAGCTGTCCCAGTATTTGTCTACAGCCTTCTGATGTTTCT
AACAGGCCAGTATTAACTGCGAATCGTTCTAGCTCCCTGCTTGCCCATACTATATGTTTTAATTTATATT
TTTTCTTTCCCCCTGGCCTTAACCGAATTTTTTCCCATCGCGATCTAATTCTCCCCCGCTTAATACTGAC
GCTCTCGCACCCATCTCTCTCCTTCTAGCCTCCGCTAGTCAAAATTTTTGGCGTACTCACCAGTCGCCGC
CCCTCGCCTCTTGCCGTGCGCGCTTCAGCAAGCCGAGTCCTGCGTCGAGAGAGCTCCTCTGGTTTCCCTT
TCGCTTTCAAGTCCCTGTTCGGGCGCCACTGCTAGAGATTTTCCACACTGACTAAAAGGGTCTGAGGGAT
CTCTAGTTACCAGAGTCACACAACAGACGGGCACACACTACTTGAAGCACTCAAGGCAAGCTTTATTGAG
GCTTAAGCAGTGGGTTCCCTAGTTAGCCAGAGAGCTCCCAGGCTCAGATCTGGTCTAACCAGAGAGACCC
AGTACAGGCAAAAAGCAGCTGCTTATATGCAGGATCTGAGGGCTCGCCACTCCCCAGTCCCGCCCAGGCC
ACGCCTCCCATGGTAATAGCGATGACTAATACGTAGATGTACTGCCAAGTAGGAAAGTCCCATAAGGTCA
TGTACTGGGCATAATGCCAGGCGGGCCATTTACCGTCATTGACGTCAATAGGGGGCGTACTTGGCATATG
ATACACTTGATGTACTGCCAAGTGGGCAGTTTACCGTAAATACTCCACCCATTGACGTCAATGGAAAGTC
CCTATTGGCGTTACTATGGGAACATACGTCATTATTGACGTCAATGGGCGGGGGTCGTTGGGCGGTCAGC
CAGGCGGGCCATTTACCGTAAGTTATGTAACGCGGAACTCCATATATGGGCTATGAACTAATGACCCCGT
AATTGATTACTATTAATAACTAGTCAATAATCAATGTCGACCCAGGTGGCACTTTTCGGGGAAATGTGCG
CGGAACCCCTATTTGTTTATTTTTCTAAATACATTCAAATATGTATCCGCTCATGAGACAATAACCCTGA
TAAATGCTTCAATAATATTGAAAAAGGAAGAGTATGAGTATTCAACATTTCCGTGTCGCCCTTATTCCCT
TTTTTGCGGCATTTTGCCTTCCTGTTTTTGCTCACCCAGAAACGCTGGTGAAAGTAAAAGATGCTGAAGA
TCAGTTGGGTGCACGAGTGGGTTACATCGAACTGGATCTCAACAGCGGTAAGATCCTTGAGAGTTTTCGC
CCCGAAGAACGTTTTCCAATGATGAGCACTTTTAAAGTTCTGCTATGTGGCGCGGTATTATCCCGTATTG
ACGCCGGGCAAGAGCAACTCGGTCGCCGCATACACTATTCTCAGAATGACTTGGTTGAGTACTCACCAGT
CACAGAAAAGCATCTTACGGATGGCATGACAGTAAGAGAATTATGCAGTGCTGCCATAACCATGAGTGAT
AACACTGCGGCCAACTTACTTCTGACAACGATCGGAGGACCGAAGGAGCTAACCGCTTTTTTGCACAACA
TGGGGGATCATGTAACTCGCCTTGATCGTTGGGAACCGGAGCTGAATGAAGCCATACCAAACGACGAGCG
TGACACCACGATGCCTGTAGCAATGGCAACAACGTTGCGCAAACTATTAACTGGCGAACTACTTACTCTA
GCTTCCCGGCAACAATTAATAGACTGGATGGAGGCGGATAAAGTTGCAGGACCACTTCTGCGCTCGGCCC
TTCCGGCTGGCTGGTTTATTGCTGATAAATCTGGAGCCGGTGAGCGTGGGTCTCGCGGTATCATTGCAGC
ACTGGGGCCAGATGGTAAGCCCTCCCGTATCGTAGTTATCTACACGACGGGGAGTCAGGCAACTATGGAT
GAACGAAATAGACAGATCGCTGAGATAGGTGCCTCACTGATTAAGCATTGGTAACTGTCAGACCAAGTTT
ACTCATATATACTTTAGATTGATTTAAAACTTCATTTTTAATTTAAAAGGATCTAGGTGAAGATCCTTTT
TGATAATCTCATGACCAAAATCCCTTAACGTGAGTTTTCGTTCCACTGAGCGTCAGACCCCGTAGAAAAG
ATCAAAGGATCTTCTTGAGATCCTTTTTTTCTGCGCGTAATCTGCTGCTTGCAAACAAAAAAACCACCGC
TACCAGCGGTGGTTTGTTTGCCGGATCAAGAGCTACCAACTCTTTTTCCGAAGGTAACTGGCTTCAGCAG
AGCGCAGATACCAAATACTGTTCTTCTAGTGTAGCCGTAGTTAGGCCACCACTTCAAGAACTCTGTAGCA
CCGCCTACATACCTCGCTCTGCTAATCCTGTTACCAGTGGCTGCTGCCAGTGGCGATAAGTCGTGTCTTA
CCGGGTTGGACTCAAGACGATAGTTACCGGATAAGGCGCAGCGGTCGGGCTGAACGGGGGGTTCGTGCAC
ACAGCCCAGCTTGGAGCGAACGACCTACACCGAACTGAGATACCTACAGCGTGAGCTATGAGAAAGCGCC
ACGCTTCCCGAAGGGAGAAAGGCGGACAGGTATCCGGTAAGCGGCAGGGTCGGAACAGGAGAGCGCACGA
GGGAGCTTCCAGGGGGAAACGCCTGGTATCTTTATAGTCCTGTCGGGTTTCGCCACCTCTGACTTGAGCG
TCGATTTTTGTGATGCTCGTCAGGGGGGCGGAGCCTATGGAAAAACGCCAGCAACGCGGCCTTTTTACGG
TTCCTGGCCTTTTGCTGGCCTTTTGCTCACATGTTCTTTCCTGCGTTATCCCCTGATTCTGTGGATAACC
GTATTACCGCCTTTGAGTGAGCTGATACCGCTCGCCGCAGCCGAACGACCGAGCGCAGCGAGTCAGTGAG
CGAGGAAGCGGAAGAGCGCCCAATACGCAAACCGCCTCTCCCCGCGCGTTGGCCGATTCATTAATGCAGC
GGATCCAGACATGATAAGATACATTGATGAGTTTGGACAAACCACAACTAGAATGCAGTGAAAAAAATGC
TTTATTTGTGAAATTTGTGATGCTATTGCTTTATTTGTAACCATTATAAGCTGCAATAAACAAGTTAGCT
TTTTGCAAAAGCCTAGGCCTCCAAAAAAGCCTCCTCACTACTTCTGGAATAGCTCAGAGGCCGAGGCGGC
CTCGGCCTCTGCATAAATAAAAAAAATTAGTCAGCCATGGGGCGGAGAATGGGCGGAACTGGGCGGAGTT
AGGGGCGGGATGGGCGGAGTTAGGGGCGGGACTATGGTTGCTGACTAATTGAGATGCGGATCCGCTGGCA
CGACAGGTTTCCCGACTGGAAAGCGGGCAGTGAGCGCAACGCAATTAATGTGAGTTAGCTCACTCATTAG
GCACCCCAGGCTTTACACTTTATGCTTCCGGCTCGTATGTTGTGTGGAATTGTGAGCGGATAACAATTTC
ACACAGGAAACAGCTATGACCATGATTACGCCAAGCTTGGGCTGCAGGTCGAGGGATCTCCATAAGAGAA
GAGGGACAGCTATGACTGGGAGTAGTCAGGAGAGGAGGAAAAATCTGGCTAGTAAAACATGTAAGGAAAA
TTTTAGGGATGTTAAAGAAAAAAATAACACAAAACAAAATAT
